>Addgene plasmid #118387 | p221z-dCAS9p-t35s | depositor full sequence | sequence record 223559 | Full Sequence
CTTTCCTGCGTTATCCCCTGATTCTGTGGATAACCGTATTACCGCCTTTGAGTGAGCTGATACCGCTCGC
CGCAGCCGAACGACCGAGCGCAGCGAGTCAGTGAGCGAGGAAGCGGAAGAGCGCCCAATACGCAAACCGC
CTCTCCCCGCGCGTTGGCCGATTCATTAATGCAGCTGGCACGACAGGTTTCCCGACTGGAAAGCGGGCAG
TGAGCGCAACGCAATTAATACGCGTACCGCTAGCCAGGAAGAGTTTGTAGAAACGCAAAAAGGCCATCCG
TCAGGATGGCCTTCTGCTTAGTTTGATGCCTGGCAGTTTATGGCGGGCGTCCTGCCCGCCACCCTCCGGG
CCGTTGCTTCACAACGTTCAAATCCGCTCCCGGCGGATTTGTCCTACTCAGGAGAGCGTTCACCGACAAA
CAACAGATAAAACGAAAGGCCCAGTCTTCCGACTGAGCCTTTCGTTTTATTTGATGCCTGGCAGTTCCCT
ACTCTCGCGTTAACGCTAGCATGGATGTTTTCCCAGTCACGACGTTGTAAAACGACGGCCAGTCTTAAGC
TCGGGCCCCAAATAATGATTTTATTTTGACTGATAGTGACCTGTTCGTTGCAACACATTGATGAGCAATG
CTTTTTTATAATGCCAACTTTGTACAAAAAAGCAGGCTCGATGGCTCCTAAGAAGAAGCGGAAGGTTGGT
ATTCACGGGGTGCCTGCGGCTGACAAGAAGTACTCCATCGGCCTCGCGATCGGCACCAACAGCGTCGGCT
GGGCGGTGATCACCGACGAGTACAAGGTCCCGTCCAAGAAGTTCAAGGTCCTGGGCAACACCGACCGCCA
CTCCATCAAGAAGAACCTCATCGGCGCCCTCCTCTTCGACTCCGGCGAGACGGCGGAGGCGACCCGCCTC
AAGCGCACCGCCCGCCGCCGCTACACCCGCCGCAAGAACCGCATCTGCTACCTCCAGGAGATCTTCTCCA
ACGAGATGGCGAAGGTCGACGACTCCTTCTTCCACCGCCTCGAGGAGTCCTTCCTCGTGGAGGAGGACAA
GAAGCACGAGCGCCACCCCATCTTCGGCAACATCGTCGACGAGGTCGCCTACCACGAGAAGTACCCCACT
ATCTACCACCTTCGTAAGAAGCTTGTTGACTCTACTGATAAGGCTGATCTTCGTCTCATCTACCTTGCTC
TCGCTCACATGATCAAGTTCCGTGGTCACTTCCTTATCGAGGGTGACCTTAACCCTGATAACTCCGACGT
GGACAAGCTCTTCATCCAGCTCGTCCAGACCTACAACCAGCTCTTCGAGGAGAACCCTATCAACGCTTCC
GGTGTCGACGCTAAGGCGATCCTTTCCGCTAGGCTCTCCAAGTCCAGGCGTCTCGAGAACCTCATCGCCC
AGCTCCCTGGTGAGAAGAAGAACGGTCTTTTCGGTAACCTCATCGCTCTCTCCCTCGGTCTGACCCCTAA
CTTCAAGTCCAACTTCGACCTCGCTGAGGACGCTAAGCTTCAGCTCTCCAAGGATACCTACGACGATGAT
CTCGACAACCTCCTCGCTCAGATTGGAGATCAGTACGCTGATCTCTTCCTTGCTGCTAAGAACCTCTCCG
ATGCTATCCTCCTTTCGGATATCCTTAGGGTTAACACTGAGATCACTAAGGCTCCTCTTTCTGCTTCCAT
GATCAAGCGCTACGACGAGCACCACCAGGACCTCACCCTCCTCAAGGCTCTTGTTCGTCAGCAGCTCCCC
GAGAAGTACAAGGAGATCTTCTTCGACCAGTCCAAGAACGGCTACGCCGGTTACATTGACGGTGGAGCTA
GCCAGGAGGAGTTCTACAAGTTCATCAAGCCAATCCTTGAGAAGATGGATGGTACTGAGGAGCTTCTCGT
TAAGCTTAACCGTGAGGACCTCCTTAGGAAGCAGAGGACTTTCGATAACGGCTCTATCCCTCACCAGATC
CACCTTGGTGAGCTTCACGCCATCCTTCGTAGGCAGGAGGACTTCTACCCTTTCCTCAAGGACAACCGTG
AGAAGATCGAGAAGATCCTTACTTTCCGTATTCCTTACTACGTTGGTCCTCTTGCTCGTGGTAACTCCCG
TTTCGCTTGGATGACTAGGAAGTCCGAGGAGACTATCACCCCTTGGAACTTCGAGGAGGTTGTTGACAAG
GGTGCTTCCGCCCAGTCCTTCATCGAGCGCATGACCAACTTCGACAAGAACCTCCCCAACGAGAAGGTCC
TCCCCAAGCACTCCCTCCTCTACGAGTACTTCACGGTCTACAACGAGCTCACCAAGGTCAAGTACGTCAC
CGAGGGTATGCGCAAGCCTGCCTTCCTCTCCGGCGAGCAGAAGAAGGCTATCGTTGACCTCCTCTTCAAG
ACCAACCGCAAGGTCACCGTCAAGCAGCTCAAGGAGGACTACTTCAAGAAGATCGAGTGCTTCGACTCCG
TCGAGATCAGCGGCGTTGAGGACCGTTTCAACGCTTCTCTCGGTACCTACCACGATCTCCTCAAGATCAT
CAAGGACAAGGACTTCCTCGACAACGAGGAGAACGAGGACATCCTCGAGGACATCGTCCTCACTCTTACT
CTCTTCGAGGATAGGGAGATGATCGAGGAGAGGCTCAAGACTTACGCTCATCTCTTCGATGACAAGGTTA
TGAAGCAGCTCAAGCGTCGCCGTTACACCGGTTGGGGTAGGCTCTCCCGCAAGCTCATCAACGGTATCAG
GGATAAGCAGAGCGGCAAGACTATCCTCGACTTCCTCAAGTCTGATGGTTTCGCTAACAGGAACTTCATG
CAGCTCATCCACGATGACTCTCTTACCTTCAAGGAGGATATTCAGAAGGCTCAGGTGTCCGGTCAGGGCG
ACTCTCTCCACGAGCACATTGCTAACCTTGCTGGTTCCCCTGCTATCAAGAAGGGCATCCTTCAGACTGT
TAAGGTTGTCGATGAGCTTGTCAAGGTTATGGGTCGTCACAAGCCTGAGAACATCGTCATCGAGATGGCT
CGTGAGAACCAGACTACCCAGAAGGGTCAGAAGAACTCGAGGGAGCGCATGAAGAGGATTGAGGAGGGTA
TCAAGGAGCTTGGTTCTCAGATCCTTAAGGAGCACCCTGTCGAGAACACCCAGCTCCAGAACGAGAAGCT
CTACCTCTACTACCTCCAGAACGGTAGGGATATGTACGTTGACCAGGAGCTCGACATCAACAGGCTTTCT
GACTACGACGTCGACGCGATTGTTCCTCAGTCTTTCCTTAAGGATGACTCCATCGACAACAAGGTCCTCA
CGAGGTCCGACAAGAACAGGGGTAAGTCGGACAACGTCCCTTCCGAGGAGGTTGTCAAGAAGATGAAGAA
CTACTGGAGGCAGCTTCTCAACGCTAAGCTCATTACCCAGAGGAAGTTCGACAACCTCACGAAGGCTGAG
AGGGGTGGCCTTTCCGAGCTTGACAAGGCTGGTTTCATCAAGAGGCAGCTTGTTGAGACGAGGCAGATTA
CCAAGCACGTTGCTCAGATCCTCGATTCTAGGATGAACACCAAGTACGACGAGAACGACAAGCTCATCCG
CGAGGTCAAGGTGATCACCCTCAAGTCCAAGCTCGTCTCCGACTTCCGCAAGGACTTCCAGTTCTACAAG
GTCCGCGAGATCAACAACTACCACCACGCTCACGATGCTTACCTTAACGCTGTCGTTGGTACCGCTCTTA
TCAAGAAGTACCCTAAGCTTGAGTCCGAGTTCGTCTACGGTGACTACAAGGTCTACGACGTTCGTAAGAT
GATCGCCAAGTCCGAGCAGGAGATCGGCAAGGCCACCGCCAAGTACTTCTTCTACTCCAACATCATGAAC
TTCTTCAAGACCGAGATCACCCTCGCCAACGGCGAGATCCGCAAGCGCCCTCTTATCGAGACGAACGGTG
AGACTGGTGAGATCGTTTGGGACAAGGGTCGCGACTTCGCTACTGTTCGCAAGGTCCTTTCTATGCCTCA
GGTTAACATCGTCAAGAAGACCGAGGTCCAGACCGGTGGCTTCTCCAAGGAGTCTATCCTTCCAAAGAGA
AACTCGGACAAGCTCATCGCTAGGAAGAAGGATTGGGACCCTAAGAAGTACGGTGGTTTCGACTCCCCTA
CTGTCGCCTACTCCGTCCTCGTGGTCGCCAAGGTGGAGAAGGGTAAGTCGAAGAAGCTCAAGTCCGTCAA
GGAGCTCCTCGGCATCACCATCATGGAGCGCTCCTCCTTCGAGAAGAACCCGATCGACTTCCTCGAGGCC
AAGGGCTACAAGGAGGTCAAGAAGGACCTCATCATCAAGCTCCCCAAGTACTCTCTTTTCGAGCTCGAGA
ACGGTCGTAAGAGGATGCTGGCTTCCGCTGGTGAGCTCCAGAAGGGTAACGAGCTTGCTCTTCCTTCCAA
GTACGTGAACTTCCTCTACCTCGCCTCCCACTACGAGAAGCTCAAGGGTTCCCCTGAGGATAACGAGCAG
AAGCAGCTCTTCGTGGAGCAGCACAAGCACTACCTCGACGAGATCATCGAGCAGATCTCCGAGTTCTCCA
AGCGCGTCATCCTCGCTGACGCTAACCTCGACAAGGTCCTCTCCGCCTACAACAAGCACCGCGACAAGCC
CATCCGCGAGCAGGCCGAGAACATCATCCACCTCTTCACGCTCACGAACCTCGGCGCCCCTGCTGCTTTC
AAGTACTTCGACACCACCATCGACAGGAAGCGTTACACGTCCACCAAGGAGGTTCTCGACGCTACTCTCA
TCCACCAGTCCATCACCGGTCTTTACGAGACTCGTATCGACCTTTCCCAGCTTGGTGGTGATAAGCGTCC
TGCTGCCACCAAAAAGGCCGGACAGGCTAAGAAAAAGAAGTAGGATCCACCTGATCTAGAGTCCGCAAAA
ATCACCAGTCTCTCTCTACAAATCTATCTCTCTCTATTTTTCTCCAGAATAATGTGTGAGTAGTTCCCAG
ATAAGGGAATTAGGGTTCTTATAGGGTTTCGCTCATGTGTTGAGCATATAAGAAACCCTTAGTATGTATT
TGTATTTGTAAAATACTTCTATCAATAAAATTTCTAATTCCTAAAACCAAAATCCAGTGACCACCCAGCT
TTCTTGTACAAAGTTGGCATTATAAGAAAGCATTGCTTATCAATTTGTTGCAACGAACAGGTCACTATCA
GTCAAAATAAAATCATTATTTGCCATCCAGCTGATATCCCCTATAGTGAGTCGTATTACATGGTCATAGC
TGTTTCCTGGCAGCTCTGGCCCGTGTCTCAAAATCTCTGATGTTACATTGCACAAGATAAAATAATATCA
TCATGATCAGTCCTGCTCCTCGGCCACGAAGTGCACGCAGTTGCCGGCCGGGTCGCGCAGGGCGAACTCC
CGCCCCCACGGCTGCTCGCCGATCTCGGTCATGGCCGGCCCGGAGGCGTCCCGGAAGTTCGTGGACACGA
CCTCCGACCACTCGGCGTACAGCTCGTCCAGGCCGCGCACCCACACCCAGGCCAGGGTGTTGTCCGGCAC
CACCTGGTCCTGGACCGCGCTGATGAACAGGGTCACGTCGTCCCGGACCACACCGGCGAAGTCGTCCTCC
ACGAAGTCCCGGGAGAACCCGAGCCGGTCGGTCCAGAACTCGACCGCTCCGGCGACGTCGCGCGCGGTGA
GCACCGGAACGGCACTGGTCAACTTGGCCATGGTTTAGTTCCTCACCTTGTCGTATTATACTATGCCGAT
ATACTATGCCGATGATTAATTGTCAACACGTGCTGATCATGACCAAAATCCCTTAACGTGAGTTACGCGT
CGTTCCACTGAGCGTCAGACCCCGTAGAAAAGATCAAAGGATCTTCTTGAGATCCTTTTTTTCTGCGCGT
AATCTGCTGCTTGCAAACAAAAAAACCACCGCTACCAGCGGTGGTTTGTTTGCCGGATCAAGAGCTACCA
ACTCTTTTTCCGAAGGTAACTGGCTTCAGCAGAGCGCAGATACCAAATACTGTTCTTCTAGTGTAGCCGT
AGTTAGGCCACCACTTCAAGAACTCTGTAGCACCGCCTACATACCTCGCTCTGCTAATCCTGTTACCAGT
GGCTGCTGCCAGTGGCGATAAGTCGTGTCTTACCGGGTTGGACTCAAGACGATAGTTACCGGATAAGGCG
CAGCGGTCGGGCTGAACGGGGGGTTCGTGCACACAGCCCAGCTTGGAGCGAACGACCTACACCGAACTGA
GATACCTACAGCGTGAGCTATGAGAAAGCGCCACGCTTCCCGAAGGGAGAAAGGCGGACAGGTATCCGGT
AAGCGGCAGGGTCGGAACAGGAGAGCGCACGAGGGAGCTTCCAGGGGGAAACGCCTGGTATCTTTATAGT
CCTGTCGGGTTTCGCCACCTCTGACTTGAGCGTCGATTTTTGTGATGCTCGTCAGGGGGGCGGAGCCTAT
GGAAAAACGCCAGCAACGCGGCCTTTTTACGGTTCCTGGCCTTTTGCTGGCCTTTTGCTCACATGTT
Features (pLannotate 1.2.2; 12 found; start..end, strand, type, name):
    121..213     +  CDS            lacI (fragment): lac repressor; lacI; The lac repressor binds to the lac operator to inhibit transcription in E. coli. This inhibition can be relieved by adding lactose or isopropyl-β-D-thiogalactopyranoside (IPTG).
    268..295     -  terminator     rrnB T2 terminator: transcription terminator T2 from the E. coli rrnB gene
    427..470     +  terminator     rrnB T1 terminator: Escherichia coli rrnB; transcription terminator T1 from the E. coli rrnB gene
    517..553     -  CDS            lacZα (fragment): LacZα fragment of β-galactosidase; lacZ fragment
    569..668     +  protein_bind   attL1: mutant version of attL; recombination site for the Gateway® LR reaction LR Clonase™
    722..4822    +  CDS            cas9: CAS9_STRP1 - Also known as csn1 From Streptococcus pyogenes serotype M1.
   4939..5098    +  polyA_signal   CaMV poly(A) signal (fragment): cauliflower mosaic virus polyadenylation signal
   5103..5202    -  protein_bind   attL2: mutant version of attL; recombination site for the Gateway® LR reaction LR Clonase™
   5220..5238    -  promoter       T7 promoter: promoter for bacteriophage T7 RNA polymerase
   5327..5701    -  CDS            BleoR: antibiotic-binding protein; Sh ble from Streptoalloteichus hindustanus; confers resistance to bleomycin, phleomycin, and Zeocin™
   5720..5767    -  promoter       EM7 promoter: synthetic bacterial promoter&nbsp
   5857..6445    +  rep_origin     ori: high-copy-number ColE1/pMB1/pBR322/pUC origin of replication
