>Addgene plasmid #118387 | p221z-dCAS9p-t35s | addgene full sequence | sequence record 227231 | Addgene NGS Result
CCAATACGCAAACCGCCTCTCCCCGCGCGTTGGCCGATTCATTAATGCAGCTGGCACGACAGGTTTCCCG
ACTGGAAAGCGGGCAGTGAGCGCAACGCAATTAATACGCGTACCGCTAGCCAGGAAGAGTTTGTAGAAAC
GCAAAAAGGCCATCCGTCAGGATGGCCTTCTGCTTAGTTTGATGCCTGGCAGTTTATGGCGGGCGTCCTG
CCCGCCACCCTCCGGGCCGTTGCTTCACAACGTTCAAATCCGCTCCCGGCGGATTTGTCCTACTCAGGAG
AGCGTTCACCGACAAACAACAGATAAAACGAAAGGCCCAGTCTTCCGACTGAGCCTTTCGTTTTATTTGA
TGCCTGGCAGTTCCCTACTCTCGCGTTAACGCTAGCATGGATGTTTTCCCAGTCACGACGTTGTAAAACG
ACGGCCAGTCTTAAGCTCGGGCCCCAAATAATGATTTTATTTTGACTGATAGTGACCTGTTCGTTGCAAC
AAATTGATGAGCAATGCTTTTTTATAATGCCAACTTTGTACAAAAAAGCAGGCTCGATGGCTCCTAAGAA
GAAGCGGAAGGTTGGTATTCACGGGGTGCCTGCGGCTGACAAGAAGTACTCCATCGGCCTCGCGATCGGC
ACCAACAGCGTCGGCTGGGCGGTGATCACCGACGAGTACAAGGTCCCGTCCAAGAAGTTCAAGGTCCTGG
GCAACACCGACCGCCACTCCATCAAGAAGAACCTCATCGGCGCCCTCCTCTTCGACTCCGGCGAGACGGC
GGAGGCGACCCGCCTCAAGCGCACCGCCCGCCGCCGCTACACCCGCCGCAAGAACCGCATCTGCTACCTC
CAGGAGATCTTCTCCAACGAGATGGCGAAGGTCGACGACTCCTTCTTCCACCGCCTCGAGGAGTCCTTCC
TCGTGGAGGAGGACAAGAAGCACGAGCGCCACCCCATCTTCGGCAACATCGTCGACGAGGTCGCCTACCA
CGAGAAGTACCCCACTATCTACCACCTTCGTAAGAAGCTTGTTGACTCTACTGATAAGGCTGATCTTCGT
CTCATCTACCTTGCTCTCGCTCACATGATCAAGTTCCGTGGTCACTTCCTTATCGAGGGTGACCTTAACC
CTGATAACTCCGACGTGGACAAGCTCTTCATCCAGCTCGTCCAGACCTACAACCAGCTCTTCGAGGAGAA
CCCTATCAACGCTTCCGGTGTCGACGCTAAGGCGATCCTTTCCGCTAGGCTCTCCAAGTCCAGGCGTCTC
GAGAACCTCATCGCCCAGCTCCCTGGTGAGAAGAAGAACGGTCTTTTCGGTAACCTCATCGCTCTCTCCC
TCGGTCTGACCCCTAACTTCAAGTCCAACTTCGACCTCGCTGAGGACGCTAAGCTTCAGCTCTCCAAGGA
TACCTACGACGATGATCTCGACAACCTCCTCGCTCAGATTGGAGATCAGTACGCTGATCTCTTCCTTGCT
GCTAAGAACCTCTCCGATGCTATCCTCCTTTCGGATATCCTTAGGGTTAACACTGAGATCACTAAGGCTC
CTCTTTCTGCTTCCATGATCAAGCGCTACGACGAGCACCACCAGGACCTCACCCTCCTCAAGGCTCTTGT
TCGTCAGCAGCTCCCCGAGAAGTACAAGGAGATCTTCTTCGACCAGTCCAAGAACGGCTACGCCGGTTAC
ATTGACGGTGGAGCTAGCCAGGAGGAGTTCTACAAGTTCATCAAGCCAATCCTTGAGAAGATGGATGGTA
CTGAGGAGCTTCTCGTTAAGCTTAACCGTGAGGACCTCCTTAGGAAGCAGAGGACTTTCGATAACGGCTC
TATCCCTCACCAGATCCACCTTGGTGAGCTTCACGCCATCCTTCGTAGGCAGGAGGACTTCTACCCTTTC
CTCAAGGACAACCGTGAGAAGATCGAGAAGATCCTTACTTTCCGTATTCCTTACTACGTTGGTCCTCTTG
CTCGTGGTAACTCCCGTTTCGCTTGGATGACTAGGAAGTCCGAGGAGACTATCACCCCTTGGAACTTCGA
GGAGGTTGTTGACAAGGGTGCTTCCGCCCAGTCCTTCATCGAGCGCATGACCAACTTCGACAAGAACCTC
CCCAACGAGAAGGTCCTCCCCAAGCACTCCCTCCTCTACGAGTACTTCACGGTCTACAACGAGCTCACCA
AGGTCAAGTACGTCACCGAGGGTATGCGCAAGCCTGCCTTCCTCTCCGGCGAGCAGAAGAAGGCTATCGT
TGACCTCCTCTTCAAGACCAACCGCAAGGTCACCGTCAAGCAGCTCAAGGAGGACTACTTCAAGAAGATC
GAGTGCTTCGACTCCGTCGAGATCAGCGGCGTTGAGGACCGTTTCAACGCTTCTCTCGGTACCTACCACG
ATCTCCTCAAGATCATCAAGGACAAGGACTTCCTCGACAACGAGGAGAACGAGGACATCCTCGAGGACAT
CGTCCTCACTCTTACTCTCTTCGAGGATAGGGAGATGATCGAGGAGAGGCTCAAGACTTACGCTCATCTC
TTCGATGACAAGGTTATGAAGCAGCTCAAGCGTCGCCGTTACACCGGTTGGGGTAGGCTCTCCCGCAAGC
TCATCAACGGTATCAGGGATAAGCAGAGCGGCAAGACTATCCTCGACTTCCTCAAGTCTGATGGTTTCGC
TAACAGGAACTTCATGCAGCTCATCCACGATGACTCTCTTACCTTCAAGGAGGATATTCAGAAGGCTCAG
GTGTCCGGTCAGGGCGACTCTCTCCACGAGCACATTGCTAACCTTGCTGGTTCCCCTGCTATCAAGAAGG
GCATCCTTCAGACTGTTAAGGTTGTCGATGAGCTTGTCAAGGTTATGGGTCGTCACAAGCCTGAGAACAT
CGTCATCGAGATGGCTCGTGAGAACCAGACTACCCAGAAGGGTCAGAAGAACTCGAGGGAGCGCATGAAG
AGGATTGAGGAGGGTATCAAGGAGCTTGGTTCTCAGATCCTTAAGGAGCACCCTGTCGAGAACACCCAGC
TCCAGAACGAGAAGCTCTACCTCTACTACCTCCAGAACGGTAGGGATATGTACGTTGACCAGGAGCTCGA
CATCAACAGGCTTTCTGACTACGACGTCGACGCGATTGTTCCTCAGTCTTTCCTTAAGGATGACTCCATC
GACAACAAGGTCCTCACGAGGTCCGACAAGAACAGGGGTAAGTCGGACAACGTCCCTTCCGAGGAGGTTG
TCAAGAAGATGAAGAACTACTGGAGGCAGCTTCTCAACGCTAAGCTCATTACCCAGAGGAAGTTCGACAA
CCTCACGAAGGCTGAGAGGGGTGGCCTTTCCGAGCTTGACAAGGCTGGTTTCATCAAGAGGCAGCTTGTT
GAGACGAGGCAGATTACCAAGCACGTTGCTCAGATCCTCGATTCTAGGATGAACACCAAGTACGACGAGA
ACGACAAGCTCATCCGCGAGGTCAAGGTGATCACCCTCAAGTCCAAGCTCGTCTCCGACTTCCGCAAGGA
CTTCCAGTTCTACAAGGTCCGCGAGATCAACAACTACCACCACGCTCACGATGCTTACCTTAACGCTGTC
GTTGGTACCGCTCTTATCAAGAAGTACCCTAAGCTTGAGTCCGAGTTCGTCTACGGTGACTACAAGGTCT
ACGACGTTCGTAAGATGATCGCCAAGTCCGAGCAGGAGATCGGCAAGGCCACCGCCAAGTACTTCTTCTA
CTCCAACATCATGAACTTCTTCAAGACCGAGATCACCCTCGCCAACGGCGAGATCCGCAAGCGCCCTCTT
ATCGAGACGAACGGTGAGACTGGTGAGATCGTTTGGGACAAGGGTCGCGACTTCGCTACTGTTCGCAAGG
TCCTTTCTATGCCTCAGGTTAACATCGTCAAGAAGACCGAGGTCCAGACCGGTGGCTTCTCCAAGGAGTC
TATCCTTCCAAAGAGAAACTCGGACAAGCTCATCGCTAGGAAGAAGGATTGGGACCCTAAGAAGTACGGT
GGTTTCGACTCCCCTACTGTCGCCTACTCCGTCCTCGTGGTCGCCAAGGTGGAGAAGGGTAAGTCGAAGA
AGCTCAAGTCCGTCAAGGAGCTCCTCGGCATCACCATCATGGAGCGCTCCTCCTTCGAGAAGAACCCGAT
CGACTTCCTCGAGGCCAAGGGCTACAAGGAGGTCAAGAAGGACCTCATCATCAAGCTCCCCAAGTACTCT
CTTTTCGAGCTCGAGAACGGTCGTAAGAGGATGCTGGCTTCCGCTGGTGAGCTCCAGAAGGGTAACGAGC
TTGCTCTTCCTTCCAAGTACGTGAACTTCCTCTACCTCGCCTCCCACTACGAGAAGCTCAAGGGTTCCCC
TGAGGATAACGAGCAGAAGCAGCTCTTCGTGGAGCAGCACAAGCACTACCTCGACGAGATCATCGAGCAG
ATCTCCGAGTTCTCCAAGCGCGTCATCCTCGCTGACGCTAACCTCGACAAGGTCCTCTCCGCCTACAACA
AGCACCGCGACAAGCCCATCCGCGAGCAGGCCGAGAACATCATCCACCTCTTCACGCTCACGAACCTCGG
CGCCCCTGCTGCTTTCAAGTACTTCGACACCACCATCGACAGGAAGCGTTACACGTCCACCAAGGAGGTT
CTCGACGCTACTCTCATCCACCAGTCCATCACCGGTCTTTACGAGACTCGTATCGACCTTTCCCAGCTTG
GTGGTGATAAGCGTCCTGCTGCCACCAAAAAGGCCGGACAGGCTAAGAAAAAGAAGTAGGATCCACCTGA
TCTAGAGTCCGCAAAAATCACCAGTCTCTCTCTACAAATCTATCTCTCTCTATTTTTCTCCAGAATAATG
TGTGAGTAGTTCCCAGATAAGGGAATTAGGGTTCTTATAGGGTTTCGCTCATGTGTTGAGCATATAAGAA
ACCCTTAGTATGTATTTGTATTTGTAAAATACTTCTATCAATAAAATTTCTAATTCCTAAAACCAAAATC
CAGTGACCACCCAGCTTTCTTGTACAAAGTTGGCATTATAAGAAAGCATTGCTTATCAATTTGTTGCAAC
GAACAGGTCACTATCAGTCAAAATAAAATCATTATTTGCCATCCAGCTGATATCCCCTATAGTGAGTCGT
ATTACATGGTCATAGCTGTTTCCTGGCAGCTCTGGCCCGTGTCTCAAAATCTCTGATGTTACATTGCACA
AGATAAAAATATATCATCATGATCAGTCCTGCTCCTCGGCCACGAAGTGCACGCAGTTGCCGGCCGGGTC
GCGCAGGGCGAACTCCCGCCCCCACGGCTGCTCGCCGATCTCGGTCATGGCCGGCCCGGAGGCGTCCCGG
AAGTTCGTGGACACGACCTCCGACCACTCGGCGTACAGCTCGTCCAGGCCGCGCACCCACACCCAGGCCA
GGGTGTTGTCCGGCACCACCTGGTCCTGGACCGCGCTGATGAACAGGGTCACGTCGTCCCGGACCACACC
GGCGAAGTCGTCCTCCACGAAGTCCCGGGAGAACCCGAGCCGGTCGGTCCAGAACTCGACCGCTCCGGCG
ACGTCGCGCGCGGTGAGCACCGGAACGGCACTGGTCAACTTGGCCATGGTTTAGTTCCTCACCTTGTCGT
ATTATACTATGCCGATATACTATGCCGATGATTAATTGTCAACACGTGCTGATCATGACCAAAATCCCTT
AACGTGAGTTACGCGTCGTTCCACTGAGCGTCAGACCCCGTAGAAAAGATCAAAGGATCTTCTTGAGATC
CTTTTTTTCTGCGCGTAATCTGCTGCTTGCAAACAAAAAAACCACCGCTACCAGCGGTGGTTTGTTTGCC
GGATCAAGAGCTACCAACTCTTTTTCCGAAGGTAACTGGCTTCAGCAGAGCGCAGATACCAAATACTGTT
CTTCTAGTGTAGCCGTAGTTAGGCCACCACTTCAAGAACTCTGTAGCACCGCCTACATACCTCGCTCTGC
TAATCCTGTTACCAGTGGCTGCTGCCAGTGGCGATAAGTCGTGTCTTACCGGGTTGGACTCAAGACGATA
GTTACCGGATAAGGCGCAGCGGTCGGGCTGAACGGGGGGTTCGTGCACACAGCCCAGCTTGGAGCGAACG
ACCTACACCGAACTGAGATACCTACAGCGTGAGCTATGAGAAAGCGCCACGCTTCCCGAAGGGAGAAAGG
CGGACAGGTATCCGGTAAGCGGCAGGGTCGGAACAGGAGAGCGCACGAGGGAGCTTCCAGGGGGAAACGC
CTGGTATCTTTATAGTCCTGTCGGGTTTCGCCACCTCTGACTTGAGCGTCGATTTTTGTGATGCTCGTCA
GGGGGGCGGAGCCTATGGAAAAACGCCAGCAACGCGGCCTTTTTACGGTTCCTGGCCTTTTGCTGGCCTT
TTGCTCACATGTTCTTTCCTGCGTTATCCCCTGATTCTGTGGATAACCGTATTACCGCCTTTGAGTGAGC
TGATACCGCTCGCCGCAGCCGAACGACCGAGCGCAGCGAGTCAGTGAGCGAGGAAGCGGAAGAGCGC
Features (pLannotate 1.2.2; 12 found; start..end, strand, type, name):
    144..171     -  terminator     rrnB T2 terminator: transcription terminator T2 from the E. coli rrnB gene
    303..346     +  terminator     rrnB T1 terminator: Escherichia coli rrnB; transcription terminator T1 from the E. coli rrnB gene
    393..429     -  CDS            lacZα (fragment): LacZα fragment of β-galactosidase; lacZ fragment
    445..544     +  protein_bind   attL1: mutant version of attL; recombination site for the Gateway® LR reaction LR Clonase™
    598..4698    +  CDS            cas9: CAS9_STRP1 - Also known as csn1 From Streptococcus pyogenes serotype M1.
   4815..4974    +  polyA_signal   CaMV poly(A) signal (fragment): cauliflower mosaic virus polyadenylation signal
   4979..5078    -  protein_bind   attL2: mutant version of attL; recombination site for the Gateway® LR reaction LR Clonase™
   5096..5114    -  promoter       T7 promoter: promoter for bacteriophage T7 RNA polymerase
   5203..5577    -  CDS            BleoR: antibiotic-binding protein; Sh ble from Streptoalloteichus hindustanus; confers resistance to bleomycin, phleomycin, and Zeocin™
   5596..5643    -  promoter       EM7 promoter: synthetic bacterial promoter&nbsp
   5733..6321    +  rep_origin     ori: high-copy-number ColE1/pMB1/pBR322/pUC origin of replication
   6504..89      +  CDS            lacI (fragment) (across the origin): lac repressor; lacI; The lac repressor binds to the lac operator to inhibit transcription in E. coli. This inhibition can be relieved by adding lactose or isopropyl-β-D-thiogalactopyranoside (IPTG).
