[The description below was written by a language model from this plasmid's Addgene catalogue record and pLannotate feature annotations shown in this document.]
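Description:
p221z-dCAS9p-t35s is a Gateway entry clone built on the pDONR-221z backbone, intended as a building block for assembling plant CRISPR constructs through the MultiSite Gateway system. It is a 6,507 nt plasmid maintained in E. coli at high copy from a ColE1/pUC-type origin. Selection uses Zeocin/bleomycin resistance from the Sh ble gene, which is driven by the synthetic bacterial EM7 promoter. Two full-length sequence records exist, one from the depositor and one from repository sequencing. They have the same length and the same set of features and differ only in their start coordinate.

The payload lies between attL1 and attL2 recombination sites. It consists of a roughly 4.1 kb Streptococcus pyogenes Cas9 coding sequence, named dCAS9p in the catalogue entry, followed by a fragment of the cauliflower mosaic virus 35S polyadenylation signal that serves as the plant terminator. The name suggests a nuclease-dead Cas9, but the record does not list the inactivating mutations, the codon usage, or any nuclear localisation signals or tags. No promoter for plant expression lies within the att-flanked cassette. The promoter is supplied from a separate entry clone when the modules are combined by LR recombination into a plant destination vector, so that the attL1–attL2 module occupies the middle position of the assembly.

Outside the cassette, rrnB T1 and T2 terminators insulate the insert from backbone transcription. A T7 promoter next to attL2 and an M13 forward site serve as sequencing primer positions. The short lacZα and lacI fragments are backbone remnants with no functional role. The associated work describes an inducible genome editing system for plants.
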