Addgene plasmid #118387: p221z-dCAS9p-t35s
Purpose: Entry clone containing dCAS9p and 35S terminator. Used to make CRISPR construct . For use in plants and compatible with the MultiSite Gateway system
Depositing lab: Ari Pekka Mähönen. Depositing organization: University of Helsinki. Publication: An inducible genome editing system for plants. Wang X, Ye L, Lyu M, Ursache R, Loytynoja A, Mahonen AP. Nat Plants. 2020 Jun 29. pii: 10.1038/s41477-020-0695-2. doi: 10.1038/s41477-020-0695-2. PubMed 32601420.
Backbone
  Vector backbone: pDONR-221z
  Vector type: CRISPR
Growth in bacteria
  Bacterial resistance: Bleocin (Zeocin), 50 μg/mL
  Growth temperature: 37°C
  Growth strain: DH5alpha
  Copy number: High Copy
Gene/Insert
  Gene/Insert name: dCAS9p
  Cloning method: Gateway Cloning
  Sequencing primers: 5′ M13 Forward (-20) gtaaaacgacggccag; 3′ T7 universal primer, taatacgactcactataggg
Terms and licenses: Academic/Nonprofit Terms; Industry Terms: Not Available to Industry
How to cite: p221z-dCAS9p-t35s was a gift from Ari Pekka Mähönen (Addgene plasmid # 118387 ; http://n2t.net/addgene:118387 ; RRID:Addgene_118387)
